Addgene plasmid #34535: KHBD00429
Depositing lab: Bart Deplancke. Depositing organization: Swiss Federal Institute of Technology (EPFL). Publication: Automated protein-DNA interaction screening of Drosophila regulatory elements. Korneel Hens, Jean-Daniel Feuz, Alina Isakova, Antonina Lagovitina, Andreas Massouras, Julien Bryois, Patrick Callaerts, Susan E. Celniker, Bart Deplancke. Nat Methods. 2011 Oct 30;8(12):1065-70. 10.1038/nmeth.1763 PubMed 22037703.
Backbone
  Vector backbone: pDONR221
  Backbone manufacturer: Invitrogen
  Backbone size w/o insert (bp): 2536
  Vector type: Gateway Donor Vector
Growth in bacteria
  Bacterial resistance: Kanamycin, 50 μg/mL
  Growth temperature: 37°C
  Growth strain: DH5alpha
  Copy number: High Copy
Gene/Insert
  Gene/Insert name: CG17198 (alt names: FBgn0039366; CG17198)
  Species: D. melanogaster (fly)
  Insert size (bp): 897
  Entrez Gene: CG17198 (a.k.a. Dmel_CG17198, Dmel\CG17198)
  Cloning method: Gateway Cloning
  Sequencing primers: 5′ M13F; 3′ M13R
Terms and licenses: Academic/Nonprofit Terms; Industry Terms: Not Available to Industry
Depositor comments: Please note that the ORFs in this collection were cloned open-ended (without a stop codon).
How to cite: KHBD00429 was a gift from Bart Deplancke (Addgene plasmid # 34535 ; http://n2t.net/addgene:34535 ; RRID:Addgene_34535)
