[The description below was written by a language model from this plasmid's Addgene catalogue record.]
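Description:
KHBD00429 is a Gateway entry-type clone built on the pDONR221 donor vector backbone, carrying the open reading frame of the Drosophila melanogaster gene CG17198 (FBgn0039366). The insert is recorded as 897 bp in a backbone of about 2.5 kb once the donor cassette has been replaced, and it was introduced by Gateway recombination cloning. The plasmid is maintained in E. coli as a high-copy construct under kanamycin selection. No feature table is provided, so the exact origin of replication and the attachment sites flanking the insert are not itemised. In a pDONR221-derived clone, however, the ORF normally sits between attL recombination sites produced by the BP reaction, with M13 forward and reverse primer sites outside them, and these are the sequencing primers listed here.

As a donor-derived clone, the plasmid is not designed to express the insert. The record lists no promoter, tag or reporter, and the construct serves as a shuttle from which the ORF can be moved by LR recombination into any compatible destination vector. The depositor notes that ORFs in this collection were cloned open-ended, without a stop codon, so the CG17198 coding sequence can be read through into a C-terminal fusion partner supplied by the destination vector, and it also remains usable for N-terminal fusions. The clone belongs to a Drosophila ORF collection associated with automated protein–DNA interaction screening of fly regulatory elements. This suggests its intended use is to generate fusion constructs for such interaction assays, though the record does not describe the function of CG17198 itself.
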