>Addgene plasmid #34535 | KHBD00429 | depositor partial sequence | sequence record 41102 | KHBD00429 sequence 897 bps
ATGAAAATTTCTCATGTATTTGTACAGCTTCGGGGCATCATGCAATCACAAGTTCAAATGCAGACCATCA
ACATCCCAAGACGCGTGGGGGCCATCAAATCCTGGACAGATATCATGGGAGTATCCATAAATGTCTGCAT
AATCTTGTTTTTCTACTTCTTCGAAGCTTTCTACGTAATGCCACAGTTTTTGGGATTGTTTGGACAGGCG
GTTCATTTTTTAGTCACCACTTGGATTGTCTACAATATTCTGGAAAACTTAAGGCTGTGCGTCACGACGT
TGAACACTGTGGACTCTTTGCCGCCGCAAATGCAGCAGCCAATGAAAGGTGAAGAGCACCTGTGGCATTT
TTGCAAAATATGCCAAAGGAATGTACCGCCAAGGTCCTGGCACTGCAACATCTGTGATGCGTGCATTCTG
AAACGCGATCACCACTGCAATTTTGTGGGCAACTGCGTGGGACACAATAATCAGCGATATTTCATATGGT
TCTCATTTTACGCGGCCATCGGTAGCGCAGTGGCCTTATTTGATAACTTCATGTTGGCCCATAAGCACGG
TGTTGGATTTTTTGATTTAGTCAAAGCCAATTACATTATTTTTAATGCTTACATGAATCCTGGTAGAAAA
GAATTAGTGATATTCTATCGAATAGTCAGTGTCTTAGGTGTCAACATATTCGCCGTTCTCTTTCCAGCAG
CACTGTTTTGCACCCAAGTAGTGACGGTCATCAAAAACTCAGTAATGCACGATTATTCTGATCGAACCTA
TGACCTTGGATTAGGGAATAATTTGACCCTGATCCTGGGAAGTCGGCGATTATGGACTTGCCTATCGCCA
AATATCAAAAGTCCCCTGCCCCACAATGGCACCCGATGGAAATCGAAGCGTGCCGTC
