>Addgene plasmid #34535 | KHBD00429 | addgene partial sequence | sequence record 42329 | M13-Rev 5'-CAGGAAACAGCTATGACC-3'
ATGATTTTATTTTGACTGATAGTGACCTGTTCGTTGCAACAAATTGATAAGCAATGCTTTCTTATAATGC
CAACTTTGTACAAGAAAGTTGGCAAGACGGCACGCTTCGATTTCCATCGGGTGCCATTGTGGGGCAGGGG
ACTTTTGATATTTGGCGATAGGCAAGTCCATAATCGCCGACTTCCCAGGATCAGGGTCAAATTATTCCCT
AATCCAAGGTCATAGGTTCGATCAGAATAATCGTGCATTACTGAGTTTTTGATGACCGTCACTACTTGGG
TGCAAAACAGTGCTGCTGGAAAGAGAACGGCGAATATGTTGACACCTAAGACACTGACTATTCGATAGAA
TATCACTAATTCTTTTCTACCAGGATTCATGTAAGCATTAAAAATAATGTAATTGGCTTTGACTAAATCA
AAAAATCCAACACCGTGCTTATGGGCCAACATGAAGTTATCAAATAAGGCCACTGCGCTACCGATGGCCG
CGTAAAATGAGAACCATATGAAATATCGCTGATTATTGTGTCCCACGCAGTTGCCCACAAAATTGCAGTG
GTGATCGCGTTTCAGAATGCACGCATCACAGATGTTGCAGTGCCAGGACCTTGGCGGTACATTCCTTTGG
CATATTTTGCAAAAATGCCACAGGTGCTCTTCACCTTTCATTGGCTGCTGCATTTGCGGCGGCAAAGAGT
CCACAGTGTTCAACGTCGTGACGCACAGCCTTAAGTTTTCCAGAATATTGTAGACAATCCAAGTGGTGAC
